Addgene plasmid #83871: pDONR-IAA7
Purpose: Gateway donor vector for IAA7
Depositing lab: Jennifer Nemhauser. Depositing organization: University of Washington. Publication: A synthetic approach reveals extensive tunability of auxin signaling. Havens KA, Guseman JM, Jang SS, Pierre-Jerome E, Bolten N, Klavins E, Nemhauser JL. Plant Physiol. 2012 Sep;160(1):135-42. doi: 10.1104/pp.112.202184. Epub 2012 Jul 27. PubMed 22843664.
Backbone
  Vector backbone: pDONR221
  Backbone manufacturer: Invitrogen
  Vector type: Gateway Donor vector
Growth in bacteria
  Bacterial resistance: Kanamycin, 50 μg/mL
  Growth temperature: 37°C
  Growth strain: DH5alpha
  Copy number: Unknown
Gene/Insert
  Gene/Insert name: IAA7
  Species: A. thaliana (mustard weed)
  Entrez Gene: IAA7 (a.k.a. AT3G23050, AUXIN RESISTANT 2, AXR2, indole-3-acetic acid 7)
  Cloning method: Gateway Cloning
  Sequencing primers: 5′ M13F; 3′ M13R
Terms and licenses: Academic/Nonprofit Terms; Industry Terms: Not Available to Industry
How to cite: pDONR-IAA7 was a gift from Jennifer Nemhauser (Addgene plasmid # 83871 ; http://n2t.net/addgene:83871 ; RRID:Addgene_83871)
