[The description below was written by a language model from this plasmid's Addgene catalogue record and pLannotate feature annotations shown in this document.]
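Description:
pDONR-IAA7 is a Gateway entry-type clone built on the Invitrogen pDONR221 donor backbone and carrying the Arabidopsis thaliana IAA7 coding sequence (also known as AXR2, AT3G23050). The 3,282-nt plasmid is propagated in E. coli from a high-copy ColE1/pUC-type origin and selected with kanamycin through an aminoglycoside phosphotransferase (KanR) gene. Although catalogued as a donor vector, the annotated recombination sites are attL1 and attL2 rather than attP sites. This indicates that the BP reaction has already taken place and that the IAA7 insert has replaced the original donor cassette.

The IAA7 open reading frame sits directly between attL1 and attL2, so it can be moved by an LR Clonase reaction into any compatible attR-containing destination vector while keeping its orientation. The plasmid has no promoter positioned to express the insert in plants or yeast. The only promoter annotated is a T7 promoter just outside attL2, pointing back toward the insert on the opposite strand, a standard backbone element. The rrnB T1 and T2 terminators upstream of attL1 insulate the insert from read-through transcription, and the short lacI and lacZα fragments are backbone remnants with no functional role. No tags or reporters are annotated.

IAA7 encodes an Aux/IAA protein, a short-lived transcriptional repressor of early auxin response genes that acts through interaction with auxin response factors. The plasmid serves as a source clone for shuttling IAA7 into expression vectors, and the associated publication concerns a synthetic approach to studying the tunability of auxin signaling.
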