Features (pLannotate 1.2.2; 10 found; start..end, strand, type, name):
    121..213     +  CDS            lacI (fragment): lac repressor; lacI; The lac repressor binds to the lac operator to inhibit transcription in E. coli. This inhibition can be relieved by adding lactose or isopropyl-β-D-thiogalactopyranoside (IPTG).
    268..295     -  terminator     rrnB T2 terminator: transcription terminator T2 from the E. coli rrnB gene
    427..470     +  terminator     rrnB T1 terminator: Escherichia coli rrnB; transcription terminator T1 from the E. coli rrnB gene
    517..553     -  CDS            lacZα (fragment): LacZα fragment of β-galactosidase; lacZ fragment
    569..668     +  protein_bind   attL1: mutant version of attL; recombination site for the Gateway® LR reaction LR Clonase™
    674..1402    +  CDS            IAA7: IAA7_ARATH - Also known as AXR2. Experimental evidence at protein level: Swiss-Prot protein existence level 1. Aux/IAA proteins are short-lived transcriptional factors that function as repressors of early auxin response genes at low auxin concentrations. Repression is thought to result from the interaction with auxin response factors (ARFs), proteins that bind to the auxin- responsive promoter element (AuxRE). Formation of heterodimers with ARF proteins may alter their ability to modulate early auxin response genes expression. From Arabidopsis thaliana (Mouse-ear cress).
   1407..1506    -  protein_bind   attL2: mutant version of attL; recombination site for the Gateway® LR reaction LR Clonase™
   1524..1542    -  promoter       T7 promoter: promoter for bacteriophage T7 RNA polymerase
   1676..2485    +  CDS            KanR: aminoglycoside phosphotransferase; aph(3')-Ia; confers resistance to kanamycin in bacteria or G418 (Geneticin®) in eukaryotes
   2632..3220    +  rep_origin     ori: high-copy-number ColE1/pMB1/pBR322/pUC origin of replication
>Addgene plasmid #83871 | pDONR-IAA7 | depositor full sequence | sequence record 160269 | Full Sequence
CTTTCCTGCGTTATCCCCTGATTCTGTGGATAACCGTATTACCGCCTTTGAGTGAGCTGATACCGCTCGC
CGCAGCCGAACGACCGAGCGCAGCGAGTCAGTGAGCGAGGAAGCGGAAGAGCGCCCAATACGCAAACCGC
CTCTCCCCGCGCGTTGGCCGATTCATTAATGCAGCTGGCACGACAGGTTTCCCGACTGGAAAGCGGGCAG
TGAGCGCAACGCAATTAATACGCGTACCGCTAGCCAGGAAGAGTTTGTAGAAACGCAAAAAGGCCATCCG
TCAGGATGGCCTTCTGCTTAGTTTGATGCCTGGCAGTTTATGGCGGGCGTCCTGCCCGCCACCCTCCGGG
CCGTTGCTTCACAACGTTCAAATCCGCTCCCGGCGGATTTGTCCTACTCAGGAGAGCGTTCACCGACAAA
CAACAGATAAAACGAAAGGCCCAGTCTTCCGACTGAGCCTTTCGTTTTATTTGATGCCTGGCAGTTCCCT
ACTCTCGCGTTAACGCTAGCATGGATGTTTTCCCAGTCACGACGTTGTAAAACGACGGCCAGTCTTAAGC
TCGGGCCCCAAATAATGATTTTATTTTGACTGATAGTGACCTGTTCGTTGCAACAAATTGATGAGCAATG
CTTTTTTATAATGCCAACTTTGTACAAAAAAGCAGGCTTCAAAATGATCGGCCAACTTATGAACCTCAAG
GCCACGGAGCTCTGTCTCGGCCTCCCCGGCGGCGCTGAAGCAGTTGAGAGTCCTGCCAAATCGGCGGTGG
GAAGCAAGAGAGGCTTCTCCGAAACCGTTGATCTCATGCTCAATCTTCAATCTAACAAAGAAGGCTCCGT
TGATCTCAAAAACGTTTCTGCTGTTCCCAAGGAGAAGACTACCCTTAAAGATCCTTCTAAGCCTCCTGCT
AAAGCACAAGTGGTGGGATGGCCACCTGTGAGGAACTACAGGAAGAACATGATGACTCAGCAGAAGACCA
GTAGTGGTGCGGAGGAGGCCAGCAGTGAGAAGGCCGGGAACTTTGGTGGAGGAGCAGCCGGAGCCGGCTT
GGTGAAGGTCTCCATGGACGGTGCTCCATATCTGAGGAAAGTTGACCTCAAGATGTACAAAAGCTACCAG
GATCTTTCTGATGCATTGGCCAAAATGTTCAGCTCCTTTACTATGGGAAACTATGGAGCACAAGGAATGA
TAGATTTCATGAACGAGAGCAAGCTAATGAATCTGCTGAATAGCTCTGAGTATGTGCCAAGCTACGAGGA
CAAAGATGGTGACTGGATGCTCGTTGGCGATGTCCCATGGGAAATGTTTGTCGAGTCTTGCAAACGTTTG
CGCATTATGAAGGGATCTGAAGCAGTTGGACTTGCTCCGAGAGCAATGGAGAAGTACTGCAAGAACAGAT
CTTGACACCCAGCTTTCTTGTACAAAGTTGGCATTATAAGAAAGCATTGCTTATCAATTTGTTGCAACGA
ACAGGTCACTATCAGTCAAAATAAAATCATTATTTGCCATCCAGCTGATATCCCCTATAGTGAGTCGTAT
TACATGGTCATAGCTGTTTCCTGGCAGCTCTGGCCCGTGTCTCAAAATCTCTGATGTTACATTGCACAAG
ATAAAATAATATCATCATGAACAATAAAACTGTCTGCTTACATAAACAGTAATACAAGGGGTGTTATGAG
CCATATTCAACGGGAAACGTCGAGGCCGCGATTAAATTCCAACATGGATGCTGATTTATATGGGTATAAA
TGGGCTCGCGATAATGTCGGGCAATCAGGTGCGACAATCTATCGCTTGTATGGGAAGCCCGATGCGCCAG
AGTTGTTTCTGAAACATGGCAAAGGTAGCGTTGCCAATGATGTTACAGATGAGATGGTCAGACTAAACTG
GCTGACGGAATTTATGCCTCTTCCGACCATCAAGCATTTTATCCGTACTCCTGATGATGCATGGTTACTC
ACCACTGCGATCCCCGGAAAAACAGCATTCCAGGTATTAGAAGAATATCCTGATTCAGGTGAAAATATTG
TTGATGCGCTGGCAGTGTTCCTGCGCCGGTTGCATTCGATTCCTGTTTGTAATTGTCCTTTTAACAGCGA
TCGCGTATTTCGTCTCGCTCAGGCGCAATCACGAATGAATAACGGTTTGGTTGATGCGAGTGATTTTGAT
GACGAGCGTAATGGCTGGCCTGTTGAACAAGTCTGGAAAGAAATGCATAAACTTTTGCCATTCTCACCGG
ATTCAGTCGTCACTCATGGTGATTTCTCACTTGATAACCTTATTTTTGACGAGGGGAAATTAATAGGTTG
TATTGATGTTGGACGAGTCGGAATCGCAGACCGATACCAGGATCTTGCCATCCTATGGAACTGCCTCGGT
GAGTTTTCTCCTTCATTACAGAAACGGCTTTTTCAAAAATATGGTATTGATAATCCTGATATGAATAAAT
TGCAGTTTCATTTGATGCTCGATGAGTTTTTCTAATCAGAATTGGTTAATTGGTTGTAACACTGGCAGAG
CATTACGCTGACTTGACGGGACGGCGCAAGCTCATGACCAAAATCCCTTAACGTGAGTTACGCGTCGTTC
CACTGAGCGTCAGACCCCGTAGAAAAGATCAAAGGATCTTCTTGAGATCCTTTTTTTCTGCGCGTAATCT
GCTGCTTGCAAACAAAAAAACCACCGCTACCAGCGGTGGTTTGTTTGCCGGATCAAGAGCTACCAACTCT
TTTTCCGAAGGTAACTGGCTTCAGCAGAGCGCAGATACCAAATACTGTTCTTCTAGTGTAGCCGTAGTTA
GGCCACCACTTCAAGAACTCTGTAGCACCGCCTACATACCTCGCTCTGCTAATCCTGTTACCAGTGGCTG
CTGCCAGTGGCGATAAGTCGTGTCTTACCGGGTTGGACTCAAGACGATAGTTACCGGATAAGGCGCAGCG
GTCGGGCTGAACGGGGGGTTCGTGCACACAGCCCAGCTTGGAGCGAACGACCTACACCGAACTGAGATAC
CTACAGCGTGAGCTATGAGAAAGCGCCACGCTTCCCGAAGGGAGAAAGGCGGACAGGTATCCGGTAAGCG
GCAGGGTCGGAACAGGAGAGCGCACGAGGGAGCTTCCAGGGGGAAACGCCTGGTATCTTTATAGTCCTGT
CGGGTTTCGCCACCTCTGACTTGAGCGTCGATTTTTGTGATGCTCGTCAGGGGGGCGGAGCCTATGGAAA
AACGCCAGCAACGCGGCCTTTTTACGGTTCCTGGCCTTTTGCTGGCCTTTTGCTCACATGTT
