>Addgene plasmid #83871 | pDONR-IAA7 | addgene partial sequence | sequence record 161414 | M13pUC-Fwd 5'-CCCAGTCACGACGTTGTAAAACG-3'
TAATGATTTTATTTTGACTGATAGTGACCTGTTCGTTGCAACAAATTGATGAGCAATGCTTTTTTATAAT
GCCAACTTTGTACAAAAAAGCAGGCTTCAAAATGATCGGCCAACTTATGAACCTCAAGGCCACGGAGCTC
TGTCTCGGCCTCCCCGGCGGCGCTGAAGCAGTTGAGAGTCCTGCCAAATCGGCGGTGGGAAGCAAGAGAG
GCTTCTCCGAAACCGTTGATCTCATGCTCAATCTTCAATCTAACAAAGAAGGCTCCGTTGATCTCAAAAA
CGTTTCTGCTGTTCCCAAGGAGAAGACTACCCTTAAAGATCCTTCTAAGCCTCCTGCTAAAGCACAAGTG
GTGGGATGGCCACCTGTGAGGAACTACAGGAAGAACATGATGACTCAGCAGAAGACCAGTAGTGGTGCGG
AGGAGGCCAGCAGTGAGAAGGCCGGGAACTTTGGTGGAGGAGCAGCCGGAGCCGGCTTGGTGAAGGTCTC
CATGGACGGTGCTCCATATCTGAGGAAAGTTGACCTCAAGATGTACAAAAGCTACCAGGATCTTTCTGAT
GCATTGGCCAAAATGTTCAGCTCCTTTACTATGGGAAACTATGGAGCACAAGGAATGATAGATTTCATGA
ACGAGAGCAAGCTAATGAATCTGCTGAATAGCTCTGAGTATGTGCCAAGCTACGAGGACAAAGATGGTGA
CTGGATGCTCGTTGGCGATGTCCCATGGGAAATGTTTGTCGAGTCTTGCAAACGTTTGCGCATTATGAAG
GGATCTGAAGCAGTTGGACTTGCTCCGAGAGCAATGGAGAAGTACTGCAAGAACAGATCTTGACACCCAG
CTTTCTTGTACAAAGTTGGCATTATAAGAAAGCATTGCTTATCAATTTGTTGCAACGAACAGGTCACTAT
CAGTCAAAATAAAATCATTATTTGCCATCCAGCTGATATCCCCTATAGTGAGTCGTATTACATGG
