>Addgene plasmid #83871 | pDONR-IAA7 | addgene partial sequence | sequence record 162910 | M13-Rev 5'-CAGGAAACAGCTATGACC-3'
CAGCTGGATGGCAAATAATGATTTTATTTTGACTGATAGTGACCTGTTCGTTGCAACAAATTGATAAGCA
ATGCTTTCTTATAATGCCAACTTTGTACAAGAAAGCTGGGTGTCAAGATCTGTTCTTGCAGTACTTCTCC
ATTGCTCTCGGAGCAAGTCCAACTGCTTCAGATCCCTTCATAATGCGCAAACGTTTGCAAGACTCGACAA
ACATTTCCCATGGGACATCGCCAACGAGCATCCAGTCACCATCTTTGTCCTCGTAGCTTGGCACATACTC
AGAGCTATTCAGCAGATTCATTAGCTTGCTCTCGTTCATGAAATCTATCATTCCTTGTGCTCCATAGTTT
CCCATAGTAAAGGAGCTGAACATTTTGGCCAATGCATCAGAAAGATCCTGGTAGCTTTTGTACATCTTGA
GGTCAACTTTCCTCAGATATGGAGCACCGTCCATGGAGACCTTCACCAAGCCGGCTCCGGCTGCTCCTCC
ACCAAAGTTCCCGGCCTTCTCACTGCTGGCCTCCTCCGCACCACTACTGGTCTTCTGCTGAGTCATCATG
TTCTTCCTGTAGTTCCTCACAGGTGGCCATCCCACCACTTGTGCTTTAGCAGGAGGCTTAGAAGGATCTT
TAAGGGTAGTCTTCTCCTTGGGAACAGCAGAAACGTTTTTGAGATCAACGGAGCCTTCTTTGTTAGATTG
AAGATTGAGCATGAGATCAACGGTTTCGGAGAAGCCTCTCTTGCTTCCCACCGCCGATTTGGCAGGACTC
TCAACTGCTTCAGCGCCGCC
